Addgene plasmid #73467: RabV CVS-N2c(deltaG)-APEX2-Venus
Purpose: Expresses APEX2 fused to Venus for transsynaptic tracing and the EM analysis of infected neurons.
Depositing lab: Thomas Jessell. Depositing organization: Columbia University. Publication: Rabies Virus CVS-N2c Strain Enhances Retrograde Synaptic Transfer and Neuronal Viability. Reardon TR, Murray AJ, Turi GF, Wirblich C, Croce KR, Schnell MJ, Jessell TM, Losonczy A. Neuron. 2016 Jan 19. pii: S0896-6273(16)00005-2. doi: 10.1016/j.neuron.2016.01.004. PubMed 26804990.
Backbone
  Vector backbone: Rabies CVS N2c(deltaG)
  Backbone manufacturer: Matthias J. Schnell, Thomas Jefferson University
  Backbone size w/o insert (bp): 14070
  Total vector size (bp): 15693
  Vector type: Neurotropic virus
Growth in bacteria
  Bacterial resistance: Ampicillin, 100 μg/mL
  Growth temperature: 37°C
  Growth strain: NEB Stable
  Growth instructions: Can also be grown in Stbl2 or Stbl3
  Copy number: Low Copy
Gene/Insert
  Gene/Insert name: APEX2-Venus
  Insert size (bp): 1632
Terms and licenses: Academic/Nonprofit Terms; Industry Terms: Not Available to Industry
How to cite: RabV CVS-N2c(deltaG)-APEX2-Venus was a gift from Thomas Jessell (Addgene plasmid # 73467 ; http://n2t.net/addgene:73467 ; RRID:Addgene_73467)
