[The description below was written by a language model from this plasmid's Addgene catalogue record and pLannotate feature annotations shown in this document.]
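Description:
RabV CVS-N2c(deltaG)-APEX2-Venus is a 15.7 kb full-length cDNA (genome rescue) plasmid for a glycoprotein-deleted rabies virus of the CVS-N2c strain, catalogued as a neurotropic virus vector. The viral genome is laid out in the order N (nucleoprotein), P (phosphoprotein), M (matrix), transgene, L (RNA-dependent RNA polymerase), with the APEX2-Venus insert sitting between M and L, where the G gene would normally lie. Because G is absent, virions must be supplied with glycoprotein in trans, and spread from an infected neuron occurs only where G is complemented, which is the basis of restricted retrograde transsynaptic tracing.

The genome cassette is preceded by a CMV enhancer/promoter and a T7 promoter, so the antigenomic transcript can be made by host RNA polymerase II or by T7 polymerase. A hammerhead ribozyme fragment upstream and an HDV ribozyme downstream, followed by a T7 terminator, trim the transcript to exact viral termini, which is needed for encapsidation and replication during rescue. The annotated payload comprises a FLAG epitope fragment, APEX2 (an engineered ascorbate peroxidase that yields an electron-dense reaction product for EM), an HIV Rev nuclear export signal, Venus yellow fluorescent protein, and a short H-Ras fragment at the C-terminal end. That fragment may be a membrane-targeting motif, but the record does not state its role. The fusion lets infected neurons be identified by fluorescence and then examined ultrastructurally.

The bacterial backbone carries AmpR for ampicillin selection, a ColE1/pUC-type origin (though the catalogue lists the plasmid as low copy), an f1 ori, and lac-derived remnants. A short hit annotated as an HIV-1 LTR fragment next to the CMV promoter is probably incidental.
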