Features (pLannotate 1.2.2; 26 found; start..end, strand, type, name):
     71..1420    +  CDS            N: NCAP_RABVH - Experimental evidence at protein level: Swiss-Prot protein existence level 1. Encapsidates the genome in a ratio of one protein N per nine ribonucleotides, protecting it from nucleases. If expressed without protein P it binds non-specifically RNA and therefore can bind it's own mRNA. Interaction with protein P abolishes any non-specific RNA binding, and prevents phosphorylation. The soluble N-P complex encapsidates specifically the genomic RNA, with protein N protecting the genome like a pearl necklace. The encapsidated genomic RNA is termed the nucleocapsid (NC) and serves as tem
   1514..2404    +  CDS            P: PHOSP_RABVC - Experimental evidence at protein level: Swiss-Prot protein existence level 1. Non catalytic polymerase cofactor and regulatory protein that plays a role in viral transcription and replication. Stabilizes the RNA polymerase L to the N-RNA template and binds the soluble protein N, preventing it from encapsidating non-genomic RNA. Also inhibits host IFN-alpha and IFN-beta signaling by binding and retaining phosphorylated STAT1 in the cytoplasm or by inhibiting the DNA binding of STAT1 in the nucleus. Might be involved, through interaction with host dynein, in intracellular microtubu
   2496..3101    +  CDS            M: MATRX_RABVH - Experimental evidence at protein level: Swiss-Prot protein existence level 1. Plays a major role in assembly, budding and uncoating of virion after membrane fusion. Completely covers the ribonucleoprotein coil and keep it in condensed bullet-shaped form. Inhibits viral transcription and stimulates replication. Plays a major role in early induction of TRAIL-mediated apoptosis in infected neurons. From Rabies virus (strain HEP-Flury) (RABV).
   3331..3354    +  CDS            3xFLAG (fragment): three tandem FLAG® epitope tags
   3351..4098    +  CDS            APEX2 (fragment): soybean ascorbate peroxidase, engineered to serve as a monomeric tag for electron microscopy and live-cell proteomics (Lam et al., 2015) more active than the original APEX due to the A134P mutation
   4105..4131    +  CDS            NES: nuclear export signal from the HIV Rev protein (Fischer et al., 1995)
   4153..4869    +  CDS            Venus: Venus is a basic (constitutively fluorescent) yellow fluorescent protein published in 2002, derived from Aequorea victoria. It is reported to be a rapidly-maturing weak dimer with moderate acid sensitivity.
   4885..4947    +  CDS            H-Ras (fragment): human small GTPase proto-oncoprotein
   5478..11858   +  CDS            L: L_RABVH - Experimental evidence at protein level: Swiss-Prot protein existence level 1. RNA-directed RNA polymerase that catalyzes the replication of viral genomic RNA. The template is composed of the viral RNA tightly encapsidated by the nucleoprotein (N). The replicase mode is dependent on intracellular N protein concentration. In this mode, the polymerase replicates the whole viral genome without recognizing transcriptional signals, and the replicated genome is not caped or polyadenylated. From Rabies virus (strain HEP-Flury) (RABV).
  11990..12082   +  ncRNA          HDV ribozyme: Accession: RF00094 - Hepatitis delta virus ribozyme
  12090..12139   +  CDS            SET1 (fragment): solubility-enhancement tag derived from T7 phage gene 10B
  12147..12194   +  terminator     T7 terminator: transcription terminator for bacteriophage T7 RNA polymerase
  12244..12266   -  protein_bind   lac operator (fragment): The lac repressor binds to the lac operator to inhibit transcription in E. coli. This inhibition can be relieved by adding lactose or isopropyl-β-D-thiogalactopyranoside (IPTG). lac repressor encoded by lacI
  12270..12300   -  promoter       lac promoter: promoter for the E. coli lac operon
  12315..12336   -  protein_bind   CAP binding site: CAP binding activates transcription in the presence of cAMP. E. coli catabolite activator protein
  12349..12441   -  CDS            lacI (fragment): lac repressor; lacI; The lac repressor binds to the lac operator to inhibit transcription in E. coli. This inhibition can be relieved by adding lactose or isopropyl-β-D-thiogalactopyranoside (IPTG).
  12624..13212   -  rep_origin     ori: high-copy-number ColE1/pMB1/pBR322/pUC origin of replication
  13383..14243   -  CDS            AmpR: β-lactamase; bla; confers resistance to ampicillin, carbenicillin, and related antibiotics
  14244..14348   -  promoter       AmpR promoter: bla
  14375..14803   +  rep_origin     f1 ori (sequence partly withheld): f1 bacteriophage origin of replication; arrow indicates direction of (+) strand synthesis
  14834..14989   -  CDS            lacZα (fragment): LacZα fragment of β-galactosidase; lacZ fragment
  15057..15360   +  enhancer       CMV enhancer: human cytomegalovirus immediate early enhancer
  15361..15564   +  promoter       CMV promoter: human cytomegalovirus (CMV) immediate early promoter
  15560..15593   +  LTR            5' LTR (truncated) (fragment): truncated 5' long terminal repeat (LTR) from HIV-1
  15609..15627   +  promoter       T7 promoter: promoter for bacteriophage T7 RNA polymerase
  15653..15678   +  misc_RNA       sTRSV HHRz (fragment): hammerhead ribozyme from the tobacco ringspot virus satellite RNA (Khvorova et al., 2003)
>Addgene plasmid #73467 | RabV CVS-N2c(deltaG)-APEX2-Venus | depositor full sequence | sequence record 135704 | RabV CVS-N2c(deltaG)-APEX2-Venus sequence 15693 bps
ACGCTTAACAACAAAACCAGAGAAGAAAAAGACAGCGTCAATTGCAAAGCAAAAATGTAACACCCCTACA
ATGGATGCCGACAAGATTGTGTTCAAAGTCAATAATCAGGTGGTCTCTTTGAAGCCTGAGATTATCGTGG
ATCAATATGAGTACAAGTACCCTGCCATCAAGGATTTGAAAAAGCCTTGTATCACCCTAGGGAAAGCCCC
CGACTTGAACAAAGCATACAAATCAGTTTTATCAGGCATGAATGCCGCCAAACTTGATCCGGATGATGTA
TGCTCCTACTTGGCAGCAGCAATGCAGTTCTTTGAGGGGACATGTCCGGAAGACTGGACCAGCTATGGAA
TCCTGATTGCACGAAAAGGAGATAGGATCACCCCAAACTCTCTAGTGGAGATAAAGCGTACTGATGTAGA
AGGGAATTGGGCTCTGACAGGAGGCATGGAATTGACAAGGGACCCCACTGTCTCTGAACATGCATCTTTA
GTCGGTCTTCTCCTGAGTCTGTACAGGTTGAGCAAAATATCAGGACAGAACACTGGTAACTATAAGACAA
ACATTGCAGATAGGATAGAGCAGATTTTCGAGACAGCACCTTTTGTTAAGATCGTGGAACACCATACCCT
AATGACAACTCACAAGATGTGTGCTAATTGGAGTACTATACCGAACTTCAGATTTTTGGCCGGAACCTAC
GACATGTTTTTCTCACGGATTGAGCATCTATATTCGGCAATCAGAGTGGGCACAGTCGTCACCGCTTATG
AAGACTGCTCAGGACTGGTATCGTTTACAGGGTTCATAAAGCAGATCAATCTCACCGCAAGGGAAGCAAT
ACTATATTTCTTCCACAAGAACTTTGAGGAAGAGATAAGAAGAATGTTCGAGCCAGGGCAAGAGACAGCT
GTTCCTCACTCTTATTTCATCCACTTCCGTTCACTAGGCTTGAGTGGGAAGTCTCCTTATTCATCGAATG
CTGTCGGTCATGTGTTCAATCTCATTCACTTTGTTGGATGCTACATGGGTCAAGTCAGATCTCTAAATGC
GACGGTTATTGCTGCGTGTGCCCCTCATGAGATGTCTGTTCTAGGGGGCTATTTGGGAGAGGAATTCTTC
GGAAAAGGGACATTTGAAAGAAGGTTCTTCAGAGACGAGAAAGAACTTCAAGAATATGAGGCGGCTGAAC
TAACAAAGTCCGACGTGGCACTGGCAGATGACGGAACCGTCAACTCTGATGACGAGGACTATTTCTCTGG
TGAAACCAGAAGTCCAGAAGCTGTCTATACTCGAATCATGATGAATGGAGGTCGACTGAAGAGATCTCAT
ATACGGAGATATGTCTCAGTCAGTTCCAATCATCAAGCCCGTCCAAACTCATTCGCCGAATTTTTAAACA
AGACGTATTCGAATGACTCATAAGGAGTTGATTGACAGGGTGCCAGAAATCTATAGATTGTATATATCCA
TCATGAAAAAAACTAACACTCCTCCTTTCAAACCATCCCAAATATGAGCAAGATCTTTGTTAATCCGAGT
GCAATCAGAGCCGGTCTGGCCGATCTTGAGATGGCCGAAGAGACTGTTGATCTGATCAACAGAAACATAG
AAGACAATCAGGCTCATCTCCAGGGAGAACCCATAGAAGTGGACAACCTCCCTGAGGACATGAAGCGACT
TCACCTGGACGATGAAAAATCGTCCAACCTTGGTGAGATGGTTAGGGTGGGAGAAGGCAAGTATCGAGAG
GACTTTCAGATGGATGAGGGAGAGGACCCCAACCTCCTGTTCCAATCGTACCTGGATAATGTTGGAGTCC
AAATAGTCAGACAAATGAGGTCAGGAGAGAGATTCCTCAAGATATGGTCACAGACCGTAGAGGAAATTGT
ATCCTATGTCACGGTCAACTTTCCTAACCCTCCAAGAAGGTCTTCGGAGGATAAATCAACCCAGACTACT
GGCAGAGAGCTCAAGAAGGAGACAACGTCTGCTTTCTCTCAGAGAGAAAGCCAACCTTCGAAAGCTAGGA
TGGTGGCTCAAGTTGCCCCTGGTCCTCCAGCCCTTGAATGGTCAGCCACCAATGAAGAAGATGATCTATC
AGTAGAGGCTGAGATCGCTCATCAGATTGCTGAAAGCTTTTCCAAGAAGTACAAGTTTCCCTCCCGATCT
TCAGGAATATTCTTGTATAATTTTGAGCAACTGAAGATGAACCTTGATGACATAGTTAAAGAGGCAAAAA
ATGTACCGGGCGTGACCCGTCTGGCCCATGATGGATCCAAAATCCCCCTGAGATGCGTACTGGGATGGGT
CGCTTTGGCTAATTCCAAAAAATTCCAATTACTAGTCGAGGCTGACAAGCTAAGCAAAATCATGCAAGAT
GATTTGAATCGCTATACATCCTGCTAACCGAGTTTTCGAACTCAGTCCCTCCAGATAATGAAAACTGAGA
TGTTATGGAGTAGACATGAAAAAAACAGGCAACACCACTGATAAAATGAACGTTCTACGCAAGATAGTGA
AAAAATGTAGGGATGAGGACACTCAAAAGCCCTCTCCTGTGTCAGCCCCTCCGTATGACGATGACCTGTG
GCTTCCACCTCCTGAATATGTCCCGCTGAAAGAACTCACAAGCAAGAAGAACATGAGGAACTTTTGTGTC
AACGGGGAGGTTAAAGCGTGTAGCCCAAATGGTTACTCATTCAGGATTTTGCGGCACATTCTGAGATCAT
TCAACGAGATATACTCTGGGAATCATAGGATGATTGGGTTAGTCAAAATTGTTGTTGGACTAGCTTTATC
AGGAGCTCCAGTACCTGAGGGCATGAACTGGGTATACAAATTGAGGAGAACCCTTATATTCCAGTGGGCT
GATTCCAGGGGCCCTCTTGAAGGGGAGGAGTTAGATTACTCTCAAGAGATCACTTGGGATGATGATACTG
AATTCGTCGGATTGCAAATAAGAGTGAGCGCAAGACAATGTCATATTCAAGGCAGGATCTGGTGTATCAA
CACGAACTCGAGGGCATGTCAACTATGGTCTGACATGTCTCTTCAGACACAAAGGTCTGAAGAGGACAAA
GACTCTTCTCTGCTTCTAGAATAATCAGATTATATCCTGCAAGTGTATCACTTGTTTACCTCTGGAGGAG
AGAGCATACAGGCTTGACTCCGATCCTTGGGAGCAATAGAACAAAAAAACACACGTTATGGTGCCGTTAA
ATCGCTGCATTTTATCAAAGTCAAGTTGATAACCTTTACATTTTGAGCCTCTTGGATGTGAAAAAAACTA
TTAACATCCCTCAAAAGACCCCGGGAAAGCCACCATGGACTACAAGGATGACGACGATAAGGGAAAGTCT
TACCCAACTGTGAGTGCTGATTACCAGGACGCCGTTGAGAAGGCGAAGAAGAAGCTCAGAGGCTTCATCG
CTGAGAAGAGATGCGCTCCTCTAATGCTCCGTTTGGCATTCCACTCTGCTGGAACCTTTGACAAGGGCAC
GAAGACCGGTGGACCCTTCGGAACCATCAAGCACCCTGCCGAACTGGCTCACAGCGCTAACAACGGTCTT
GACATCGCTGTTAGGCTTTTGGAGCCACTCAAGGCGGAGTTCCCTATTTTGAGCTACGCCGATTTCTACC
AGTTGGCTGGCGTTGTTGCCGTTGAGGTCACGGGTGGACCTAAGGTTCCATTCCACCCTGGAAGAGAGGA
CAAGCCTGAGCCACCACCAGAGGGTCGCTTGCCCGATCCCACTAAGGGTTCTGACCATTTGAGAGATGTG
TTTGGCAAAGCTATGGGGCTTACTGACCAAGATATCGTTGCTCTATCTGGGGGTCACACTATTGGAGCTG
CACACAAGGAGCGTTCTGGATTTGAGGGTCCCTGGACCTCTAATCCTCTTATTTTCGACAACTCATACTT
CACGGAGTTGTTGAGTGGTGAGAAGGAAGGTCTCCTTCAGCTACCTTCTGACAAGGCTCTTTTGTCTGAC
CCTGTATTCCGCCCTCTCGTTGACAAATATGCAGCGGACGAAGATGCCTTCTTTGCTGATTACGCTGAGG
CTCACCAAAAGCTTTCCGAGCTTGGGTTTGCTGATGCCCTGCAGCTGCCTCCCCTGGAGCGCCTGACCCT
GGACGGAATTCCGGTCGCCACCATGGTGAGCAAGGGCGAGGAGCTGTTCACCGGGGTGGTGCCCATCCTG
GTCGAGCTGGACGGCGACGTAAACGGCCACAAGTTCAGCGTGTCCGGCGAGGGCGAGGGCGATGCCACCT
ACGGCAAGCTGACCCTGAAGCTGATCTGCACCACCGGCAAGCTGCCCGTGCCCTGGCCCACCCTCGTGAC
CACCCTGGGCTACGGCCTGCAGTGCTTCGCCCGCTACCCCGACCACATGAAGCAGCACGACTTCTTCAAG
TCCGCCATGCCCGAAGGCTACGTCCAGGAGCGCACCATCTTCTTCAAGGACGACGGCAACTACAAGACCC
GCGCCGAGGTGAAGTTCGAGGGCGACACCCTGGTGAACCGCATCGAGCTGAAGGGCATCGACTTCAAGGA
GGACGGCAACATCCTGGGGCACAAGCTGGAGTACAACTACAACAGCCACAACGTCTATATCACCGCCGAC
AAGCAGAAGAACGGCATCAAGGCCAACTTCAAGATCCGCCACAACATCGAGGACGGCGGCGTGCAGCTCG
CCGACCACTACCAGCAGAACACCCCCATCGGCGACGGCCCCGTGCTGCTGCCCGACAACCACTACCTGAG
CTACCAGTCCGCCCTGAGCAAAGACCCCAACGAGAAGCGCGATCACATGGTCCTGCTGGAGTTCGTGACC
GCCGCCGGGATCACTCTCGGCATGGACGAGCTGTACAAGTCCGGACTCAGATCTAAGCTGAACCCTCCTG
ATGAGAGTGGCCCCGGCTGCATGAGCTGCAAGTGTGTGCTCTCCTGAGCTAGCGGCGCCTAGCCGGTCAT
CCTTTTGACGATTCCAGTCCCGAGGATAACCTCCTCTCGGGATTGGGGGGAATCTTTGGATCCAGTAGTC
CTCCTTGAACTCCGTCCAACAGGGCAGATTCAAGAGTCATAAGACTTTCATTAATCATTTCAGTTGATCA
GACATGGTCGTGTAGATTCTCTTAATACGGGAGATCTTCTAGCAGTTTCAGTGACCAACGGTGCTTTCAT
TCTCCAGGAACTGATACCAAAGGTTGTGGACAGGCCAAGGGGTACTTCGGATGACTCTGTGCTTGGGCAC
AGAAAGAGGTCGTAGTGTGCCCCCCGATAGCGGACTCGACATGAATCAACTAAGAAAGGCAATCTGCCTC
CCATGATGGACATAAGCAATAGTTCACAACCATCTTGCATCTCAGTGAAGTGTACATAACTATTGAGGGC
TGGGTCATCTAAGCATTTCAGTCGAGAAAAAAACTGTAGACCAAAAGAACAACTAGCAACACTTCTCATC
CAGAGACCCATATCAAGATGCTAGATCCGGGAGAGGTTTATGATGACCCTATTGATCCAATTGAGTCAGA
GGCTGAACCCAGAGGAACCCCCACTGTCCCCAACATCTTGAGGAACTCCGACTACAATCTCAATTCTCCT
TTGATAGAGGATCCTGCCAAACTAATGTTAGAATGGTTGAAGACAGGGAACAGACCTTATCGGATGACTT
TGACAGACAATTGCTCCAGGTCTTACAAAGTTTTGAAAGATTATTTCAAGAAAGTAGATTTGGGTTCTCT
CAAAGTGGGCGGAACTGCTGCACAGTCAATGGTTTCTCTCTGGTTGTGTGGTGCCCACTCTGAATCAAAC
AGGAGCCGGAGATGTATAACCGACTTGGCCCATTTCTATTCCAAGTCATCCCCCATAGAGAAGCTATTGA
ATTGTACGCTAGGAAACAGAGGCCTGAGAATCCCACCAGAGGGGGTGTTAAATTGCCTCGAGAGGGTCAA
TTATGACAAGGCATTTGGGAGGTATCTGGCCAACACGTATTCCTCTTACTTGTTTTTCCATGTAATCACC
TTATACATGAATGCCTTAGACTGGGAAGAGGAAAAGACCATCCTGGCATTATGGAAAGATATAACCTCAG
TGGATACCGAGAAGGACTTGGTCAAATTCAAAGATCAAATATGGGGACTGTTGATTGTGACAAAGGACTT
TGTTTACTCTCAGAGTTCAAACTGTCTTTTTGACAGAAACTACACACTGATGCTAAAGGATCTTTTCTTG
TCTCGATTCAACTCCTTAATGATTCTGCTTTCTCCCCCTGAGCCCCGATACTCAGATGACTTAATATCTC
AGCTGTGCCAGCTATACATCGCTGGGGATCAAGTCTTGTCCATGTGTGGGAACTCCGGCTATGAAGTCAT
CAAAATATTGGAGCCATATGTCGTGAACAGTTTGGTCCAGAGGGCAGAGAAGTTTAGGCCTCTCATCCAC
CCCTTGGGAGACTTTCCTATGTTCATAAAAGACAAGGTGAATCAACTTGAAGGGACTTTTGGTCCCAGTG
CAAAGAGGTTTTTTAGGGTTTTAGATCAATTCGACAACATACATGACTTAGTATTTGTGTATGGCTGTTA
CAGACATTGGGGGCACCCCTATATAGATTATCGGAAGGGTCTGTCGAAACTATATGATCAAGTTCACATT
AAGAAAGTAATAGATAAGTCCTACCAGGAGTGTTTAGCAAGTGACTTGGCCAGAAGGATCCTCAGATGGG
GATTTGACAAGTACTCCAAATGGTATCTAGATTCGAGATTCCTTGCCCGAGACCACCCCTTGACTCCTTA
TGTCAAGACCCAAACATGGCCACCCAAACATATAGTAGACTTGGTGGGGGACACATGGCATAAGCTCCCG
ATCACGCAGATCTTTGAAATTCCTGAATCAATGGACCCGTCAGAGATACTGGATGACAAATCACATTCTT
TCACCAGAACAAGGTTAGCTTCTTGGCTGTCAGAGAACCGAGGGGGGCCTGTTCCTAGCGAGAAGGTCAT
TATCACGGCCCTGTCTAAGCCACCTGTCAATCCCCGAGAGTTTTTGAAATCTATAGACCTCGGAGGATTG
CCAGATGAGGATTTGATAATTGGCCTCAAACCAAAGGAACGGGAGTTGAAGATCGAGGGCCGATTCTTTG
CTCTAATGTCATGGAATCTAAGATTATATTTTGTCATCACCGAAAAGCTCTTGGCCAACTACATTTTGCC
ACTTTTTGACGCACTGACTATGACAGACAACCTGAACAAGGTGTTCAAAAAGTTGATCGACAGGGTCACC
GGGCAAGGGCTTTTGGACTATTCTAGGGTCACATACGCATTTCACCTGGACTATGAGAAATGGAACAATC
ATCAAAGATTGGAGTCAACAGAGGATGTATTCTCTGTCCTAGATCAGGTGTTTGGATTGAAGAGGGTGTT
TTCTAGAACACACGAGTTTTTTCAGAAGTCCTGGATCTATTATTCAGACAGATCAGACCTCATTGGGTTA
TGGGAGGACCAAATATATTGCTTGGATATGTCTAACGGCCCAACCTGCTGGAATGGCCAAGATGGCGGGC
TAGAGGGCTTGCGGCAGAAGGGCTGGAGTCTAGTCAGTTTATTAATGATAGATAGAGAATCTCAAACCAG
GAACACAAGAACCAAGATACTAGCTCAAGGAGACAACCAGGTTCTGTGTCCTACATACATGTTGTCACCG
GGATTGTCTCAAGAGGGGCTTCTCTATGAGTTAGAGAGCATATCAAGGAATGCACTCTCAATATACCGAG
CTATCGAGGAAGGAGCATCTAAGCTGGGGCTGATCATCAAGAAGGAAGAGACCATGTGTAGTTATGACTT
TCTCATATATGGGAAGACCCCCTTATTTCGAGGCAACATATTGGTGCCTGAATCCAAAAGATGGGCCCGA
GTCTCTTGCATCTCTAACGACCAAATAGTCAACCTCGCCAATATAATGTCGACAGTATCCACCAATGCGC
TGACAGTGGCACAACACTCTCAATCTCTGATCAAACCTATGAGGGATTTTCTGCTCATGTCAGTACAGGC
AGTTTTCCACTACCTGTTGTTTAGCCCAATCCTAAAAGGCAGAGTTTATAAGATTCTGAGTGCTGAAGGG
GAGAGCTTTCTCCTAGCCATGTCGCGGATAATCTACCTAGATCCTTCTTTGGGAGGGGTGTCTGGAATGT
CTCTCGGGAGGTTCCATATACGTCAGTTCTCAGACCCTGTCTCTGAAGGGTTGTCATTCTGGAGAGAGAT
CTGGTTAGGCTCTCATGAGTCCTGGATTCACGCGTTGTGTCAGGAGGCCGGGAACCCCGATCTTGGAGAG
AGAACACTCGAGAGCTTCACTCGCCTTTTAGAAGATCCTACTACCTTAAATATCAAAGGAGGGGCCAGCC
CTACCATTCTACTCAAGGATGCTATCAGAAAGGCTCTGTACGACGAGGTGGACAAGGTGGAAAATTCAGA
GTTTCGAGAGGCAATCCTGCTGTCCAAGACCCATAGAGATAACTTTATACTCTTTTTAAAATCTGTTGAG
CCTCTGTTCCCTCGATTTCTCAGTGAGCTCTTCAGTTCGTCTTTCTTGGGAATACCGGAGTCAATCATTG
GACTGATACAAAACTCCCGGACAATAAGAAGGCAGTTTAGAAAGAGTCTCTCAAGAACTTTAGAAGAGTC
CTTCTACAACTCAGAGATCCACGGGATTAATCGGATAACCCAGACACCTCAAAGGGTCGGAAGGGTGTGG
CCTTGCTCTTCAGAGAGGGCGGATCTACTTAGGGAGATCTCTTGGGGGAGGAAAGTGGTAGGCACGACAG
TTCCTCACCCTTCCGAGATGTTGGAGTTGTTTCCCAAATCCTCCATTTCCTGCACTTGTGGAGCAACAGG
GGGAGGCAATCCTAGAGTCTCTGTATCAGTACTCCCGTCCTTCGATCAGTCATTTTTCTCACGGGGCCCC
CTAAAGGGATACTTGGGCTCGTCCACCTCTATGTCAACCCAGCTATTCCATGCATGGGAAAAAGTCACTA
ATGTTCATGTGGTGAAAAGGGCTCTATCGTTAAAAGAATCTATAAACTGGTTCATCAATAGGAATTCCAA
TTTGGCTCAAACTCTAATTGGAAACATCATGTCTCTGACAGGCCCTGACTTCCCTCTAGAAGAGGCCCCT
GTTTTCAAACGGACAGGGTCAGCCTTGCATAGGTTCAAGTCTGCCAGATACAGCGAAGGAGGGTATTCTT
CTGTTTGCCCTAACCTTCTCTCCCATATCTCTGTTAGTACAGACACTATGTCTGATTTGACCCAAAACGG
GAAGAACTATGATTTCATGTTTCAGCCATTGATGCTTTATGCGCAAACATGGACATCGGAACTGGTACAG
AGGGATACAAGACTTAGAGACTCCACGTTTCACTGGCACCTTCGGTGCAACAGATGTGTGAGGCCCATTG
ATGATATAACACTGGAAACTTCTCAGATCTTCGAGTTCCCGGATGTGTCAAAAAGGATATCCAGGATGGT
TTCTGGAGCTGTCCCTCAATTTCAGAAGCTTCCTGATATCCGTCTAAGACCAGGTGATTTTGAATCCCTA
AGTGGTAGAGAAAAGTCTCGCCATATAGGGTCAGCTCAGGGGCTCTTATACTCAATCTTAGTAGCAATTC
ACGACTCAGGATACAATGATGGGACCATCTTCCCTGTCAACATATACGGCAAAGTTTCCCCCAGAGACTA
TTTGAGAGGGCTTGCAAGAGGGATCTTGATAGGGTCCTCGATTTGCTTCTTGACACGAATGACAAATATT
AACATTAACAGACCTCTTGAATTGATCTCAGGGGTAATTTCCTATATTCTCCTGAGGCTGGATAATCATC
CCTCTCTGTATATAATGCTCAGAGAACCGTCTCTTAGAGGAGAAATATTCTCTATCCCTCAGAAAATCCC
CGCCGCTTACCCAACCACTATGAGAGAAGGCAACAGATCGATTTTGTGTTACCTCCAACACGTGCTACGC
TATGAGCGAGAGGCAATCACGGCGTCCCCGGAGAATGACTGGCTGTGGATCTTCTCAGACTTCAGAAGTG
TGAAAATGACGTACTTGACCCTCATTACTTACCAGTCTCACCTCCTACTCCAGAGGGTTGAGAGAAACTT
GTCTAAGAGTATGAGAGCTACTCTGCGACAAATGGGTTCCTTAATGAGGCAAGTGCTGGGTGGGCACGGA
GAAGATACCTTGGAGTCAGACGATGACATTCAACGATTACTAAAAGACTCTTTGCGAAAGACAAGGTGGG
TGGATCAAGAGGTGCGCCATGCAGCTAGAACCATGAATGGAGATTACAGCCCCGACAAGAAAGTATCCCG
TAAGGTAGGATGTTCAGAATGGGTCTGCTCTGCTCAACAGATTGCCGTCTCCACCTCAGCCAACCCGGCC
CCTGTCTCAGAGCTTGACATTAGGGCCCTCTCTAAGCGGTTTCAAAACCCCTTGATCTCGGGCCTGAGAG
TGGTTCAGTGGGCAACCGGTGCCCATTATAAGCTTAAGCCTATTCTAGATGATCTAAATGTTTTCCCATC
TCTCTGTCTTGTAATTGGAGACGGGTCAGGGGGAATATCAAGGGCAGTTCTCAACATGTTTCCAGATTCT
AAGCTTGTGTTCAACAGCCTATTGGAGGTGAATGATCTGATGGCTTCCGGAACACATCCACTGCCTCCTT
CAGCAATCATGAGTGGAGGAGATGACATCATCTCCAGAGTGATAGACTTTGACTCAATATGGGAGAAACC
GTCCGACCTGAGGAACTCGGCCACCTGGAGATACTTCCAGTCGGTTCAAAAACAGGTCAACATGTCGTAT
GACCTCATTATTTGTGATGCAGAAGTTACTGATATTGCATCTATCAACCGGATAACTCTGTTGATGTCTG
ATTTCGCATTGTCTATAGATGGACCACTTTATCTGGTCTTCAAAACTTACGGGACTATGCTAGTAAACCC
GGACTATAAAGCTATTCAACATCTGTCAAGAGCGTTCCCTTCGGTCACAGGGTTTGTAACCCAAGTAACT
TCATCCTTTTCTTCTGAGCTATACCTCCGGTTCTCTAAACGAGGAAAGTTTTTCAGGGACGCCGAGTACT
TGACCTCTTCCACCCTTCGAGAGATGAGCCTTGTGTTGTTCAATTGCAGCAGCCCCAAAAGTGAGATGCA
GAGAGCTCGTTCCTTAAACTATCAAGACCTGGTAAGGGGATTTCCTGAAGAGATCATATCAAATCCTTAC
AACGAAATGATCATAACTCTGATTGACAATGATGTAGAGTCCTTCCTAGTCCACAAGATGGTGGATGATC
TTGAGCTACAGAGGGGAACTCTGTCTAAAGTGGCTATCATTATATCCATCATGATCGTTTTTTCCAATAG
AGTCTTCAACATTTCCAAACCTTTGACTGACCCCTTGTTCTATCCACCGTCTGATCCTAAAATCCTGAGG
CACTTCAACATATGTTGCAGTACTATGATGTATCTATCTACCGCTTTAGGCGACGTCCCTAACTTCGCAA
GACTTCATGACCTGTATAACAGACCTATAACTTGTTACTTCAGAAAACAAGTTATTCGAGGGAATATTTA
TCTATCTTGGAGTTGGTCCGATGATACCCCAGTGTTCAAGAGAGTAGCCTGTAATTCTAGCTTGAGTCTG
TCATCTCACTGGATCAGGTTGATCTACAAGATAGTGAAGACTACCAGACTCATTGGCAGCATAAAAGACC
TATCAGGAGAGGTAGAACGACATCTTCATGGGTATAACAGATGGATCACCCTCGAGGATATCCGATCTAG
ATCATCCCTACTAGATTACAGTTGTTTGTAAGCCGGATATTACCGAAAGCCTGTGCATGCTAAAATTCTT
GTATGATGCATCTTGAAAAAAACAAGATCTTGAATCCGGACCTCTGGTTGTTTGATTGTTTTTTCCATCT
TTATTGTTTTTTTGTTAAGCGTGGGTCGGCATGGCATCTCCACCTCCTCGCGGTCCGACCTGGGCATCCG
AAGGAGGACGCACGTCCACTCGGATGGCTAAGGGAGGGGCGGGGATCCGGCTGCTAACAAAGCCCGAAAG
GAAGCTGAGTTGGCTGCTGCCACCGCTGAGCAATAACTAGCATAACCCCTTGGGGCCTCTAAACGGGTCT
TGAGGGGTTTTTTGCTGAAAGTCGCGCTTGGCGTAATCATGGTCATAGCTGTTTCCTGTGTGAAATTGTT
ATCCGCTCACAATTCCACACAACATACGAGCCGGAAGCATAAAGTGTAAAGCCTGGGGTGCCTAATGAGT
GAGCTAACTCACATTAATTGCGTTGCGCTCACTGCCCGCTTTCCAGTCGGGAAACCTGTCGTGCCAGCTG
CATTAATGAATCGGCCAACGCGCGGGGAGAGGCGGTTTGCGTATTGGGCGCTCTTCCGCTTCCTCGCTCA
CTGACTCGCTGCGCTCGGTCGTTCGGCTGCGGCGAGCGGTATCAGCTCACTCAAAGGCGGTAATACGGTT
ATCCACAGAATCAGGGGATAACGCAGGAAAGAACATGTGAGCAAAAGGCCAGCAAAAGGCCAGGAACCGT
AAAAAGGCCGCGTTGCTGGCGTTTTTCCATAGGCTCCGCCCCCCTGACGAGCATCACAAAAATCGACGCT
CAAGTCAGAGGTGGCGAAACCCGACAGGACTATAAAGATACCAGGCGTTTCCCCCTGGAAGCTCCCTCGT
GCGCTCTCCTGTTCCGACCCTGCCGCTTACCGGATACCTGTCCGCCTTTCTCCCTTCGGGAAGCGTGGCG
CTTTCTCATAGCTCACGCTGTAGGTATCTCAGTTCGGTGTAGGTCGTTCGCTCCAAGCTGGGCTGTGTGC
ACGAACCCCCCGTTCAGCCCGACCGCTGCGCCTTATCCGGTAACTATCGTCTTGAGTCCAACCCGGTAAG
ACACGACTTATCGCCACTGGCAGCAGCCACTGGTAACAGGATTAGCAGAGCGAGGTATGTAGGCGGTGCT
ACAGAGTTCTTGAAGTGGTGGCCTAACTACGGCTACACTAGAAGGACAGTATTTGGTATCTGCGCTCTGC
TGAAGCCAGTTACCTTCGGAAAAAGAGTTGGTAGCTCTTGATCCGGCAAACAAACCACCGCTGGTAGCGG
TGGTTTTTTTGTTTGCAAGCAGCAGATTACGCGCAGAAAAAAAGGATCTCAAGAAGATCCTTTGATCTTT
TCTACGGGGTCTGACGCTCAGTGGAACGAAAACTCACGTTAAGGGATTTTGGTCATGAGATTATCAAAAA
GGATCTTCACCTAGATCCTTTTAAATTAAAAATGAAGTTTTAAATCAATCTAAAGTATATATGAGTAAAC
TTGGTCTGACAGTTACCAATGCTTAATCAGTGAGGCACCTATCTCAGCGATCTGTCTATTTCGTTCATCC
ATAGTTGCCTGACTCCCCGTCGTGTAGATAACTACGATACGGGAGGGCTTACCATCTGGCCCCAGTGCTG
CAATGATACCGCGAGACCCACGCTCACCGGCTCCAGATTTATCAGCAATAAACCAGCCAGCCGGAAGGGC
CGAGCGCAGAAGTGGTCCTGCAACTTTATCCGCCTCCATCCAGTCTATTAATTGTTGCCGGGAAGCTAGA
GTAAGTAGTTCGCCAGTTAATAGTTTGCGCAACGTTGTTGCCATTGCTACAGGCATCGTGGTGTCACGCT
CGTCGTTTGGTATGGCTTCATTCAGCTCCGGTTCCCAACGATCAAGGCGAGTTACATGATCCCCCATGTT
GTGCAAAAAAGCGGTTAGCTCCTTCGGTCCTCCGATCGTTGTCAGAAGTAAGTTGGCCGCAGTGTTATCA
CTCATGGTTATGGCAGCACTGCATAATTCTCTTACTGTCATGCCATCCGTAAGATGCTTTTCTGTGACTG
GTGAGTACTCAACCAAGTCATTCTGAGAATAGTGTATGCGGCGACCGAGTTGCTCTTGCCCGGCGTCAAT
ACGGGATAATACCGCGCCACATAGCAGAACTTTAAAAGTGCTCATCATTGGAAAACGTTCTTCGGGGCGA
AAACTCTCAAGGATCTTACCGCTGTTGAGATCCAGTTCGATGTAACCCACTCGTGCACCCAACTGATCTT
CAGCATCTTTTACTTTCACCAGCGTTTCTGGGTGAGCAAAAACAGGAAGGCAAAATGCCGCAAAAAAGGG
AATAAGGGCGACACGGAAATGTTGAATACTCATACTCTTCCTTTTTCAATATTATTGAAGCATTTATCAG
GGTTATTGTCTCATGAGCGGATACATATTTGAATGTATTTAGAAAAATAAACAAATAGGGGTTCCGCGCA
CATTTCCCCGAAAAGTGCCACCTG
[124 nt withheld, positions 14375-14498]
C
[91 nt withheld, positions 14500-14590]
A
[49 nt withheld, positions 14592-14640]
CCTTTGACGTTGGAGTCCACGTTCTTT
[37 nt withheld, positions 14668-14704]
ACCCTATCTCGGTCTATTCTTTTGATTTATAAGGGATTTTGCCGATTTCGGCCTATTGGTTAAAAAATGA
GCTGATTTAACAAAAATTTAACGCGAATTTTAACAAAATATTAACGCTTACAATTTCCATTCGCCATTCA
GGCTGCGCAACTGTTGGGAAGGGCGATCGGTGCGGGCCTCTTCGCTATTACGCCAGCTGGCGAAAGGGGG
ATGTGCTGCAAGGCGATTAAGTTGGGTAACGCCAGGGTTTTCCCAGTCACGACGTTGTAAAACGACGGCC
AGTGAGCGCGCCTAGTTATTAATAGTAATCAATTACGGGGTCATTAGTTCATAGCCCATATATGGAGTTC
CGCGTTACATAACTTACGGTAAATGGCCCGCCTGGCTGACCGCCCAACGACCCCCGCCCATTGACGTCAA
TAATGACGTATGTTCCCATAGTAACGCCAATAGGGACTTTCCATTGACGTCAATGGGTGGAGTATTTACG
GTAAACTGCCCACTTGGCAGTACATCAAGTGTATCATATGCCAAGTACGCCCCCTATTGACGTCAATGAC
GGTAAATGGCCCGCCTGGCATTATGCCCAGTACATGACCTTATGGGACTTTCCTACTTGGCAGTACATCT
ACGTATTAGTCATCGCTATTACCATGGTGATGCGGTTTTGGCAGTACATCAATGGGCGTGGATAGCGGTT
TGACTCACGGGGATTTCCAAGTCTCCACCCCATTGACGTCAATGGGAGTTTGTTTTGGCACCAAAATCAA
CGGGACTTTCCAAAATGTCGTAACAACTCCGCCCCATTGACGCAAATGGGCGGTAGGCGTGTACGGTGGG
AGGTCTATATAAGCAGAGCTCTCTGGCTAACTAGAGAACCCACTGCTTACTGGCTTATCGAAATTAATAC
GACTCACTATAGGGAGACCCAAGCTGGCTAGATTAAGCGTCTGATGAGTCCGTGAGGACGAAACCCGGCG
TACCGGGTC
