>Addgene plasmid #73467 | RabV CVS-N2c(deltaG)-APEX2-Venus | depositor partial sequence | sequence record 136007 | APEX2-Venus clones into 5'XmaI/3'NheI
AAAGCCACCATGGACTACAAGGATGACGACGATAAGGGAAAGTCTTACCCAACTGTGAGTGCTGATTACC
AGGACGCCGTTGAGAAGGCGAAGAAGAAGCTCAGAGGCTTCATCGCTGAGAAGAGATGCGCTCCTCTAAT
GCTCCGTTTGGCATTCCACTCTGCTGGAACCTTTGACAAGGGCACGAAGACCGGTGGACCCTTCGGAACC
ATCAAGCACCCTGCCGAACTGGCTCACAGCGCTAACAACGGTCTTGACATCGCTGTTAGGCTTTTGGAGC
CACTCAAGGCGGAGTTCCCTATTTTGAGCTACGCCGATTTCTACCAGTTGGCTGGCGTTGTTGCCGTTGA
GGTCACGGGTGGACCTAAGGTTCCATTCCACCCTGGAAGAGAGGACAAGCCTGAGCCACCACCAGAGGGT
CGCTTGCCCGATCCCACTAAGGGTTCTGACCATTTGAGAGATGTGTTTGGCAAAGCTATGGGGCTTACTG
ACCAAGATATCGTTGCTCTATCTGGGGGTCACACTATTGGAGCTGCACACAAGGAGCGTTCTGGATTTGA
GGGTCCCTGGACCTCTAATCCTCTTATTTTCGACAACTCATACTTCACGGAGTTGTTGAGTGGTGAGAAG
GAAGGTCTCCTTCAGCTACCTTCTGACAAGGCTCTTTTGTCTGACCCTGTATTCCGCCCTCTCGTTGACA
AATATGCAGCGGACGAAGATGCCTTCTTTGCTGATTACGCTGAGGCTCACCAAAAGCTTTCCGAGCTTGG
GTTTGCTGATGCCCTGCAGCTGCCTCCCCTGGAGCGCCTGACCCTGGACGGAATTCCGGTCGCCACCATG
GTGAGCAAGGGCGAGGAGCTGTTCACCGGGGTGGTGCCCATCCTGGTCGAGCTGGACGGCGACGTAAACG
GCCACAAGTTCAGCGTGTCCGGCGAGGGCGAGGGCGATGCCACCTACGGCAAGCTGACCCTGAAGCTGAT
CTGCACCACCGGCAAGCTGCCCGTGCCCTGGCCCACCCTCGTGACCACCCTGGGCTACGGCCTGCAGTGC
TTCGCCCGCTACCCCGACCACATGAAGCAGCACGACTTCTTCAAGTCCGCCATGCCCGAAGGCTACGTCC
AGGAGCGCACCATCTTCTTCAAGGACGACGGCAACTACAAGACCCGCGCCGAGGTGAAGTTCGAGGGCGA
CACCCTGGTGAACCGCATCGAGCTGAAGGGCATCGACTTCAAGGAGGACGGCAACATCCTGGGGCACAAG
CTGGAGTACAACTACAACAGCCACAACGTCTATATCACCGCCGACAAGCAGAAGAACGGCATCAAGGCCA
ACTTCAAGATCCGCCACAACATCGAGGACGGCGGCGTGCAGCTCGCCGACCACTACCAGCAGAACACCCC
CATCGGCGACGGCCCCGTGCTGCTGCCCGACAACCACTACCTGAGCTACCAGTCCGCCCTGAGCAAAGAC
CCCAACGAGAAGCGCGATCACATGGTCCTGCTGGAGTTCGTGACCGCCGCCGGGATCACTCTCGGCATGG
ACGAGCTGTACAAGTCCGGACTCAGATCTAAGCTGAACCCTCCTGATGAGAGTGGCCCCGGCTGCATGAG
CTGCAAGTGTGTGCTCTCCTGA
