>Addgene plasmid #73467 | RabV CVS-N2c(deltaG)-APEX2-Venus | addgene partial sequence | sequence record 138822 | B19L-R 5'-CGATTGGGTCAATAGGGTCA-3'
TTGATATGGGTCTCTGGATGAGAAGTGTTGCTAGTTGTTCTTTTGGTCTACAGTTTTTTTCTCGACTGAA
ATGCTTAGATGACCCAGCCCTCAATAGTTATGTACACTTCACTGAGATGCAAGATGGTTGTGAACTATTG
CTTATGTCCATCATGGGAGGCAGATTGCCTTTCTTAGTTGATTCATGTCGAGTCCGCTATCGGGGGGCAC
ACTACGACCTCTTTCTGTGCCCAAGCACAGAGTCATCCGAAGTACCCCTTGGCCTGTCCACAACCTTTGG
TATCAGTTCCTGGAGAATGAAAGCACCGTTGGTCACTGAAACTGCTAGAAGATCTCCCGTATTAAGAGAA
TCTACACGACCATGTCTGATCAACTGAAATGATTAATGAAAGTCTTATGACTCTTGAATCTGCCCTGTTG
GACGGAGTTCAAGGAGGACTACTGGATCCAAAGATTCCCCCCAATCCCGAGAGGAGGTTATCCTCGGGAC
TGGAATCGTCAAAAGGATGACCGGCTAGGCGCCGCTAGCTCAGGAGAGCACACACTTGCAGCTCATGCAG
CCGGGGCCACTCTCATCAGGAGGGTTCAGCTTAGATCTGAGTCCGGACTTGTACAGCTCGTCCATGCCGA
GAGTGATCCCGGCGGCGGTCACGAACTCCAGCAGGACCATGTGATCGCGCTTCTCGTTGGGGTCTTTGCT
CAGGGCGGACTGGTAGCTCAGGTAGTGGTTGTCGGGCAGCAGCACGGGGCCGTCGCCGATGGGGGTGTTC
TGCTGGTAGTGGTCGGCGAGCTGCACGCCG
