>Addgene plasmid #73467 | RabV CVS-N2c(deltaG)-APEX2-Venus | addgene partial sequence | sequence record 140190 | EGFP-C 5'-CATGGTCCTGCTGGAGTTCGTG-3'
GTCCGGACTCAGATCTAAGCTGAACCCTCCTGATGAGAGTGGCCCCGGCTGCATGAGCTGCAAGTGTGTG
CTCTCCTGAGCTAGCGGCGCCTAGCCGGTCATCCTTTTGACGATTCCAGTCCCGAGGATAACCTCCTCTC
GGGATTGGGGGGAATCTTTGGATCCAGTAGTCCTCCTTGAACTCCGTCCAACAGGGCAGATTCAAGAGTC
ATAAGACTTTCATTAATCATTTCAGTTGATCAGACATGGTCGTGTAGATTCTCTTAATACGGGAGATCTT
CTAGCAGTTTCAGTGACCAACGGTGCTTTCATTCTCCAGGAACTGATACCAAAGGTTGTGGACAGGCCAA
GGGGTACTTCGGATGACTCTGTGCTTGGGCACAGAAAGAGGTCGTAGTGTGCCCCCCGATAGCGGACTCG
ACATGAATCAACTAAGAAAGGCAATCTGCCTCCCATGATGGACATAAGCAATAGTTCACAACCATCTTGC
ATCTCAGTGAAGTGTACATAACTATTGAGGGCTGGGTCATCTAAGCATTTCAGTCGAGAAAAAAACTGTA
GACCAAAAGAACAACTAGCAACACTTCTCATCCAGAGACCCATATCAAGATGCTAGATCCGGGAGAGGTT
TATGATGACCCTATTGATCCAATTGAGTCAGAGGCTGAACCCAGAGGAACCCCCACTGTCCCCAACATCT
TGAGGAACTCCGACTACAATCTCAATTCTCCTTTGATAGAGGATCCTGCCAAACTAATGTTAGAATGGTT
GAAGACAGGGAACAGACCTTATCGGATGACTTTGACAGACAATTGCTCCAGGTCTTACAAAGTTTTGAAA
GATTATTTCAAGAAAGTAGATTTGGGTTCTCTCAAAGTGGGCGGAACTGCTGCACAGTCAATGGTTTCTC
TCTGGTTGTGTGGTGCCCACTCTGAATCAAACAGGAGCCGGAGATGTATAACCGACTTGGCCCATTT
