>Addgene plasmid #73467 | RabV CVS-N2c(deltaG)-APEX2-Venus | addgene partial sequence | sequence record 140753 | EGFP-N 5'-CGTCGCCGTCCAGCTCGACCAG-3'
ACCATGGTGGCGACCGGAATTCCGTCCAGGGTCAGGCGCTCCAGGGGAGGCAGCTGCAGGGCATCAGCAA
ACCCAAGCTCGGAAAGCTTTTGGTGAGCCTCAGCGTAATCAGCAAAGAAGGCATCTTCGTCCGCTGCATA
TTTGTCAACGAGAGGGCGGAATACAGGGTCAGACAAAAGAGCCTTGTCAGAAGGTAGCTGAAGGAGACCT
TCCTTCTCACCACTCAACAACTCCGTGAAGTATGAGTTGTCGAAAATAAGAGGATTAGAGGTCCAGGGAC
CCTCAAATCCAGAACGCTCCTTGTGTGCAGCTCCAATAGTGTGACCCCCAGATAGAGCAACGATATCTTG
GTCAGTAAGCCCCATAGCTTTGCCAAACACATCTCTCAAATGGTCAGAACCCTTAGTGGGATCGGGCAAG
CGACCCTCTGGTGGTGGCTCAGGCTTGTCCTCTCTTCCAGGGTGGAATGGAACCTTAGGTCCACCCGTGA
CCTCAACGGCAACAACGCCAGCCAACTGGTAGAAATCGGCGTAGCTCAAAATAGGGAACTCCGCCTTGAG
TGGCTCCAAAAGCCTAACAGCGATGTCAAGACCGTTGTTAGCGCTGTGAGCCAGTTCGGCAGGGTGCTTG
ATGGTTCCGAAGGGTCCACCGGTCTTCGTGCCCTTGTCAAAGGTTCCAGCAGAGTGGAATGCCAAACGGA
GCATTAGAGGAGCGCATCTCTTCTCAGCGATGAAGCCTCTGAGCTTCTTCTTCGCCTTCTCAACGGCGTC
CTGGTAATCAGCACTCACAGTTGGGTAAGACTTTCCCTTATCGTCGTCATCCTTGTAGTCCATGGTGGC
